Addgene plasmid #194217: pHR_Gal4UASpyb-TATA_tBFP_pGK_mCitrine (RL407)
Purpose: Lentiviral transducition vector for a GAL4-responsive tagBFP reporter gene
Depositing lab: Hana El-Samad. Depositing organization: University of California, San Francisco (UCSF). Publication: Sentinel cells enable genetic detection of SARS-CoV-2 Spike protein. Weinberg ZY, Hilburger CE, Kim M, Cao L, Khalid M, Elmes S, Diwanji D, Hernandez E, Lopez J, Schaefer K, Smith AM, Zhou F, Kumar GR, Ott M, Baker D, El-Samad H. bioRxiv [Preprint]. 2021 Apr 20:2021.04.20.440678. doi: 10.1101/2021.04.20.440678. PubMed 33907743.
Backbone
  Vector backbone: pHR
  Vector type: Lentiviral
Growth in bacteria
  Bacterial resistance: Ampicillin, 100 μg/mL
  Growth temperature: 37°C
  Growth strain: NEB Stable
  Copy number: Low Copy
Gene/Insert
  Gene/Insert name: UAS-ybTATA-tagBFP; PGK-mCitrine
  Species: Synthetic
  Promoter: GAL4 UAS-ybTATA; PGK
  Cloning method: Unknown
Terms and licenses: Academic/Nonprofit Terms; Industry Terms: Not Available to Industry
Depositor comments: Please visit https://doi.org/10.1101/2021.04.20.440678 for bioRxiv preprint.
How to cite: pHR_Gal4UASpyb-TATA_tBFP_pGK_mCitrine (RL407) was a gift from Hana El-Samad (Addgene plasmid # 194217 ; http://n2t.net/addgene:194217 ; RRID:Addgene_194217)
