[The description below was written by a language model from this plasmid's Addgene catalogue record and pLannotate feature annotations shown in this document.]
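Description:
pHR_Gal4UASpyb-TATA_tBFP_pGK_mCitrine (RL407) is a lentiviral transfer vector on the HIV-1-derived pHR backbone, built to deliver a GAL4-responsive blue fluorescent reporter into mammalian cells. It is propagated in E. coli under ampicillin selection (β-lactamase with its own promoter). The feature table annotates a ColE1/pMB1-type origin, although the catalogue lists the plasmid as low copy, and a recombination-deficient strain is specified, as is usual for LTR-containing plasmids. The viral portion has a truncated 5' LTR, the Ψ packaging signal with an adjoining gag fragment, the Rev response element, the cPPT/CTS and a self-inactivating ΔU3 3' LTR. Packaging functions must therefore be supplied in trans, and the integrated provirus lacks LTR promoter activity.

Between the cPPT and the 3' LTR sit two synthetic expression units in the same orientation. In the first, GAL4 UAS sites upstream of a minimal ybTATA promoter drive TagBFP. The automated annotation picks up only a short minimal TATA promoter fragment and does not mark the UAS repeats themselves, which are known from the catalogue entry. This promoter should have low basal activity, so blue fluorescence reports the presence of a GAL4 DNA-binding-domain transcription factor. In the second unit, the mouse PGK promoter constitutively expresses mCitrine, which marks transduced cells independently of reporter activation. A WPRE downstream enhances transcript expression. The backbone also carries legacy remnants outside the LTRs: an SV40 promoter with gpt fragments, SV40 small t and large T fragments with a poly(A) signal, and pieces of tet, rop and bom. None of these are part of the packaged genome. The associated publication describes engineered sentinel cells for detecting SARS-CoV-2 Spike protein, where a reporter of this type would read out receptor-triggered GAL4 activity.
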