Features (pLannotate 1.2.2; 34 found; start..end, strand, type, name):
     84..413     +  CDS            nef (fragment): NEF_HV1BR - Experimental evidence at protein level: Swiss-Prot protein existence level 1. Extracellular Nef protein targets CD4(+) T-lymphocytes for apoptosis by interacting with CXCR4 surface receptors (PubMed:14990729). From Human immunodeficiency virus type 1 group M subtype B (isolate BRU/LAI) (HIV-1).
    461..718     +  LTR            5' LTR (truncated): truncated 5' long terminal repeat (LTR) from HIV-1
    765..890     +  misc_feature   HIV-1 Ψ: packaging signal of human immunodeficiency virus type 1
    874..1212    +  CDS            HIV-1 gag (fragment): gag protein from human immunodeficiency virus 1; gag
   1387..1620    +  misc_feature   RRE: The Rev response element (RRE) of HIV-1 allows for Rev-dependent mRNA export from the nucleus to the cytoplasm.
   1997..2097    +  CDS            Rev (fragment): human immunodeficiency virus 1 (HIV-1) Rev protein; rev; enhances nuclear export of unspliced and incompletely spliced viral mRNAs
   2134..2251    +  misc_feature   cPPT/CTS: central polypurine tract and central termination sequence of HIV-1
   2288..2311    -  misc_feature   MCS (fragment): pBluescript multiple cloning site
   2445..2461    +  promoter       minP (fragment): minimal TATA-box promoter with low basal activity
   2514..3215    +  CDS            TagBFP: monomeric blue fluorescent protein mammalian codon-optimized
   3290..3789    +  promoter       PGK promoter: mouse phosphoglycerate kinase 1 promoter
   3834..4550    +  CDS            mCitrine: mCitrine is a basic (constitutively fluorescent) yellow fluorescent protein published in 2001, derived from Aequorea victoria.
   4572..4590    +  misc_feature   MCS (fragment): pBluescript multiple cloning site
   4590..5178    +  misc_feature   WPRE: woodchuck hepatitis virus posttranscriptional regulatory element
   5179..5201    +  misc_feature   MCS (fragment): pBluescript multiple cloning site
   5218..5286    +  CDS            nef (fragment): NEF_HV1Z2 - Experimental evidence at protein level: Swiss-Prot protein existence level 1. Extracellular Nef protein targets CD4(+) T-lymphocytes for apoptosis by interacting with CXCR4 surface receptors. From Human immunodeficiency virus type 1 group M subtype D (isolate Z2/CDC-Z34) (HIV-1).
   5288..5521    +  LTR            3' LTR (ΔU3): self-inactivating 3' long terminal repeat (LTR) from HIV-1
   5546..5564    -  promoter       SP6 promoter: promoter for bacteriophage SP6 RNA polymerase
   5792..6071    +  CDS            TcR (fragment): tetracycline efflux protein; tet; confers resistance to tetracycline
   6072..6120    -  misc_feature   bom (fragment): basis of mobility region from pBR322
   6222..6257    -  CDS            rop (fragment): Rop protein, which maintains plasmids at low copy number; rop
   6352..6456    +  promoter       AmpR promoter: bla
   6457..7317    +  CDS            AmpR: β-lactamase; bla; confers resistance to ampicillin, carbenicillin, and related antibiotics
   7488..8076    +  rep_origin     ori: high-copy-number ColE1/pMB1/pBR322/pUC origin of replication
   8259..8315    +  CDS            lacI (fragment): lac repressor; lacI; The lac repressor binds to the lac operator to inhibit transcription in E. coli. This inhibition can be relieved by adding lactose or isopropyl-β-D-thiogalactopyranoside (IPTG).
   8322..8651    +  promoter       SV40 promoter: SV40 enhancer and early promoter
   8851..8970    +  CDS            gpt (fragment): XGPT_ECOLI - Also known as gpp, gxu. Experimental evidence at protein level: Swiss-Prot protein existence level 1. Purine salvage pathway enzyme that catalyzes the transfer of the ribosyl-5-phosphate group from 5-phospho-alpha-D-ribose 1- diphosphate (PRPP) to the N9 position of the 6-oxopurines guanine and xanthine to form the corresponding ribonucleotides GMP (guanosine 5'- monophosphate) and XMP (xanthosine 5'-monophosphate), with the release of PPi. To a lesser extent, also acts on hypoxanthine (PubMed:9100006, PubMed:3886014). Does not ribophosphorylate adenine (PubMed:3886014). From Esch
   8970..9305    +  CDS            gpt (fragment): XGPT_ECOLI - Also known as gpp, gxu. Experimental evidence at protein level: Swiss-Prot protein existence level 1. Purine salvage pathway enzyme that catalyzes the transfer of the ribosyl-5-phosphate group from 5-phospho-alpha-D-ribose 1- diphosphate (PRPP) to the N9 position of the 6-oxopurines guanine and xanthine to form the corresponding ribonucleotides GMP (guanosine 5'- monophosphate) and XMP (xanthosine 5'-monophosphate), with the release of PPi. To a lesser extent, also acts on hypoxanthine (PubMed:9100006, PubMed:3886014). Does not ribophosphorylate adenine (PubMed:3886014). From Esch
   9400..9705    +  CDS            frsA (fragment): FRSA_ECOLI - Also known as yafA. Experimental evidence at protein level: Swiss-Prot protein existence level 1. Catalyzes the hydrolysis of esters (PubMed:15808744). Displays esterase activity toward pNP-butyrate (PubMed:15808744). May stimulate mixed-acid fermentation by acting as a fermentation/respiration switch that down-regulates respiration and up- regulates fermentation rates (PubMed:15169777). From Escherichia coli (strain K12).
   9709..9783    +  CDS            small t antigen (fragment): SV40 (simian virus 40) small t antigen
   9785..9850    +  intron         small t intron: SV40 (simian virus 40) small t antigen intron
   9980..10000   +  CDS            SV40 NLS: nuclear localization signal of SV40 (simian virus 40) large T antigen
  10319..10402   +  CDS            large T antigen (fragment): large T antigen from SV40 (simian virus 40)
  10425..10559   +  polyA_signal   SV40 poly(A) signal: SV40 polyadenylation signal
>Addgene plasmid #194217 | pHR_Gal4UASpyb-TATA_tBFP_pGK_mCitrine (RL407) | addgene full sequence | sequence record 383909 | Addgene NGS Result
TTTACTCTAAACCTGTGATTCCTCTGAATTATTTTCATTTTAAAGAAATTGTATTTGTTAAATATGTACT
ACAAACTTAGTAGTTGGAAGGGCTAATTCACTCCCAAAGAAGACAAGATATCCTTGATCTGTGGATCTAC
CACACACAAGGCTACTTCCCTGATTAGCAGAACTACACACCAGGGCCAGGGGTCAGATATCCACTGACCT
TTGGATGGTGCTACAAGCTAGTACCAGTTGAGCCAGATAAGGTAGAAGAGGCCAATAAAGGAGAGAACAC
CAGCTTGTTACACCCTGTGAGCCTGCATGGGATGGATGACCCGGAGAGAGAAGTGTTAGAGTGGAGGTTT
GACAGCCGCCTAGCATTTCATCACGTGGCCCGAGAGCTGCATCCGGAGTACTTCAAGAACTGCTGATATC
GAGCTTGCTACAAGGGACTTTCCGCTGGGGACTTTCCAGGGAGGCGTGGCCTGGGCGGGACTGGGGAGTG
GCGAGCCCTCAGATCCTGCATATAAGCAGCTGCTTTTTGCCTGTACTGGGTCTCTCTGGTTAGACCAGAT
CTGAGCCTGGGAGCTCTCTGGCTAACTAGGGAACCCACTGCTTAAGCCTCAATAAAGCTTGCCTTGAGTG
CTTCAAGTAGTGTGTGCCCGTCTGTTGTGTGACTCTGGTAACTAGAGATCCCTCAGACCCTTTTAGTCAG
TGTGGAAAATCTCTAGCAGTGGCGCCCGAACAGGGACTTGAAAGCGAAAGGGAAACCAGAGGAGCTCTCT
CGACGCAGGACTCGGCTTGCTGAAGCGCGCACGGCAAGAGGCGAGGGGCGGCGACTGGTGAGTACGCCAA
AAATTTTGACTAGCGGAGGCTAGAAGGAGAGAGATGGGTGCGAGAGCGTCAGTATTAAGCGGGGGAGAAT
TAGATCGCGATGGGAAAAAATTCGGTTAAGGCCAGGGGGAAAGAAAAAATATAAATTAAAACATATAGTA
TGGGCAAGCAGGGAGCTAGAACGATTCGCAGTTAATCCTGGCCTGTTAGAAACATCAGAAGGCTGTAGAC
AAATACTGGGACAGCTACAACCATCCCTTCAGACAGGATCAGAAGAACTTAGATCATTATATAATACAGT
AGCAACCCTCTATTGTGTGCATCAAAGGATAGAGATAAAAGACACCAAGGAAGCTTTAGACAAGATAGAG
GAAGAGCAAAACAAAAGTAAGACCACCGCACAGCAAGCGGCCGGCCGCTGATCTTCAGACCTGGAGGAGG
AGATATGAGGGACAATTGGAGAAGTGAATTATATAAATATAAAGTAGTAAAAATTGAACCATTAGGAGTA
GCACCCACCAAGGCAAAGAGAAGAGTGGTGCAGAGAGAAAAAAGAGCAGTGGGAATAGGAGCTTTGTTCC
TTGGGTTCTTGGGAGCAGCAGGAAGCACTATGGGCGCAGCGTCAATGACGCTGACGGTACAGGCCAGACA
ATTATTGTCTGGTATAGTGCAGCAGCAGAACAATTTGCTGAGGGCTATTGAGGCGCAACAGCATCTGTTG
CAACTCACAGTCTGGGGCATCAAGCAGCTCCAGGCAAGAATCCTGGCTGTGGAAAGATACCTAAAGGATC
AACAGCTCCTGGGGATTTGGGGTTGCTCTGGAAAACTCATTTGCACCACTGCTGTGCCTTGGAATGCTAG
TTGGAGTAATAAATCTCTGGAACAGATTTGGAATCACACGACCTGGATGGAGTGGGACAGAGAAATTAAC
AATTACACAAGCTTAATACACTCCTTAATTGAAGAATCGCAAAACCAGCAAGAAAAGAATGAACAAGAAT
TATTGGAATTAGATAAATGGGCAAGTTTGTGGAATTGGTTTAACATAACAAATTGGCTGTGGTATATAAA
ATTATTCATAATGATAGTAGGAGGCTTGGTAGGTTTAAGAATAGTTTTTGCTGTACTTTCTATAGTGAAT
AGAGTTAGGCAGGGATATTCACCATTATCGTTTCAGACCCACCTCCCAACCCCGAGGGGACCCGACAGGC
CCGAAGGAATAGAAGAAGAAGGTGGAGAGAGAGACAGAGACAGATCCATTCGATTAGTGAACGGATCTCG
ACGGTATCGCCAAATGGCAGTATTCATCCACAATTTTAAAAGAAAAGGGGGGATTGGGGGGTACAGTGCA
GGGGAAAGAATAGTAGACATAATAGCAACAGACATACAAACTAAAGAATTACAAAAACAAATTACAAAAA
TTCAAAATTTTCGGGTTTATTACAGGGACAGCAGAGATCCAGTTTGGATCGATAAGCTTGATATCGAATT
CGGAGCACTGTCCTCCGAACGTCGGAGCACTGTCCTCCGAACGTCGGAGCACTGTCCTCCGAACGTCGGA
GCACTGTCCTCCGAACGGAGCATGTCCTCCGAACGTCGGAGCACTGTCCTCCGAACGACTAGTCTAGAGG
GTATATAATGGGGGCCACTAGTCTACTACCAGAGCTCATCGCTAGCGCTACCGGATCGCCACCATGAGCG
AGCTGATTAAGGAGAACATGCACATGAAGCTGTACATGGAGGGCACCGTGGACAACCATCACTTCAAGTG
CACATCCGAGGGCGAAGGCAAGCCCTACGAGGGCACCCAGACCATGAGAATCAAGGTGGTCGAGGGCGGC
CCTCTCCCCTTCGCCTTCGACATCCTGGCTACTAGCTTCCTCTACGGCAGCAAGACCTTCATCAACCACA
CCCAGGGCATCCCCGACTTCTTCAAGCAGTCCTTCCCTGAGGGCTTCACATGGGAGAGAGTCACCACATA
CGAAGACGGGGGCGTGCTGACCGCTACCCAGGACACCAGCCTCCAGGACGGCTGCCTCATCTACAACGTC
AAGATCAGAGGGGTGAACTTCACATCCAACGGCCCTGTGATGCAGAAGAAAACACTCGGCTGGGAGGCCT
TCACCGAGACGCTGTACCCCGCTGACGGCGGCCTGGAAGGCAGAAACGACATGGCCCTGAAGCTCGTGGG
CGGGAGCCATCTGATCGCAAACATCAAGACCACATATAGATCCAAGAAACCCGCTAAGAACCTCAAGATG
CCTGGCGTCTACTATGTGGACTACAGACTGGAAAGAATCAAGGAGGCCAACAACGAGACCTACGTCGAGC
AGCACGAGGTGGCAGTGGCCAGATACTGCGACCTCCCTAGCAAACTGGGGCACAAGCTTAATTAAGATCC
TTGACTTGCGGCCGCAACTCCCACCTGCAACATGCGTGACTGACTGAGGCCGCGACTCTAGAGTCGACCG
GGTAGGGGAGGCGCTTTTCCCAAGGCAGTCTGGAGCATGCGCTTTAGCAGCCCCGCTGGGCACTTGGCGC
TACACAAGTGGCCTCTGGCCTCGCACACATTCCACATCCACCGGTAGGCGCCAACCGGCTCCGTTCTTTG
GTGGCCCCTTCGCGCCACCTTCTACTCCTCCCCTAGTCAGGAAGTTCCCCCCCGCCCCGCAGCTCGCGTC
GTGCAGGACGTGACAAATGGAAGTAGCACGTCTCACTAGTCTCGTGCAGATGGACAGCACCGCTGAGCAA
TGGAAGCGGGTAGGCCTTTGGGGCAGCGGCCAATAGCAGCTTTGCTCCTTCGCTTTCTGGGCTCAGAGGC
TGGGAAGGGGTGGGTCCGGGGGCGGGCTCAGGGGCGGGCTCAGGGGCGGGGCGGGCGCCCGAAGGTCCTC
CGGAGGCCCGGCATTCTGCACGCTTCAAAAGCGCACGTCTGCCGCGCTGTTCTCCTCTTCCTCATCTCCG
GGCCTTTCGAATTCTCACGCGTCAAGTGGAGCAAGGCAGGTGGACAGTGGATCATGGTGAGCAAGGGCGA
GGAGCTGTTCACCGGGGTGGTGCCCATCCTGGTCGAGCTGGACGGCGACGTAAACGGCCACAAGTTCAGC
GTGTCCGGCGAGGGCGAGGGCGATGCCACCTACGGCAAGCTGACCCTGAAGTTCATCTGCACCACCGGCA
AGCTGCCCGTGCCCTGGCCCACCCTCGTGACCACCTTCGGCTACGGCCTGATGTGCTTCGCCCGCTACCC
CGACCACATGAAGCAGCACGACTTCTTCAAGTCCGCCATGCCCGAAGGCTACGTCCAGGAGCGCACCATC
TTCTTCAAGGACGACGGCAACTACAAGACCCGCGCCGAGGTGAAGTTCGAGGGCGACACCCTGGTGAACC
GCATCGAGCTGAAGGGCATCGACTTCAAGGAGGACGGCAACATCCTGGGGCACAAGCTGGAGTACAACTA
CAACAGCCACAACGTCTATATCATGGCCGACAAGCAGAAGAACGGCATCAAGGTGAACTTCAAGATCCGC
CACAACATCGAGGACGGCAGCGTGCAGCTCGCCGACCACTACCAGCAGAACACCCCCATCGGCGACGGCC
CCGTGCTGCTGCCCGACAACCACTACCTGAGCTACCAGTCCAAGCTGAGCAAAGACCCCAACGAGAAGCG
CGATCACATGGTCCTGCTGGAGTTCGTGACCGCCGCCGGGATCACTCTCGGCATGGACGAGCTGTACAAG
TAAGATCCGGCATGCAAGCTTGATATCAAGCTTATCGATAATCAACCTCTGGATTACAAAATTTGTGAAA
GATTGACTGGTATTCTTAACTATGTTGCTCCTTTTACGCTATGTGGATACGCTGCTTTAATGCCTTTGTA
TCATGCTATTGCTTCCCGTATGGCTTTCATTTTCTCCTCCTTGTATAAATCCTGGTTGCTGTCTCTTTAT
GAGGAGTTGTGGCCCGTTGTCAGGCAACGTGGCGTGGTGTGCACTGTGTTTGCTGACGCAACCCCCACTG
GTTGGGGCATTGCCACCACCTGTCAGCTCCTTTCCGGGACTTTCGCTTTCCCCCTCCCTATTGCCACGGC
GGAACTCATCGCCGCCTGCCTTGCCCGCTGCTGGACAGGGGCTCGGCTGTTGGGCACTGACAATTCCGTG
GTGTTGTCGGGGAAATCATCGTCCTTTCCTTGGCTGCTCGCCTGTGTTGCCACCTGGATTCTGCGCGGGA
CGTCCTTCTGCTACGTCCCTTCGGCCCTCAATCCAGCGGACCTTCCTTCCCGCGGCCTGCTGCCGGCTCT
GCGGCCTCTTCCGCGTCTTCGCCTTCGCCCTCAGACGAGTCGGATCTCCCTTTGGGCCGCCTCCCCGCAT
CGATACCGTCGACCTCGAGGGAATTAATTCGAGCTCGGTACCTTTAAGACCAATGACTTACAAGGCAGCT
GTAGATCTTAGCCACTTTTTAAAAGAAAAGGGGGGACTGGAAGGGCTAATTCACTCCCAACGAAGACAAG
ATCTGCTTTTTGCTTGTACTGGGTCTCTCTGGTTAGACCAGATCTGAGCCTGGGAGCTCTCTGGCTAACT
AGGGAACCCACTGCTTAAGCCTCAATAAAGCTTGCCTTGAGTGCTTCAAGTAGTGTGTGCCCGTCTGTTG
TGTGACTCTGGTAACTAGAGATCCCTCAGACCCTTTTAGTCAGTGTGGAAAATCTCTAGCAGCATCTAGA
ATTAATTCCGTGTATTCTATAGTGTCACCTAAATCGTATGTGTATGATACATAAGGTTATGTATTAATTG
TAGCCGCGTTCTAACGACAATATGTACAAGCCTAATTGTGTAGCATCTGGCTTACTGAAGCAGACCCTAT
CATCTCTCTCGTAAACTGCCGTCAGAGTCGGTTTGGTTGGACGAACCTTCTGAGTTTCTGGTAACGCCGT
CCCGCACCCGGAAATGGTCAGCGAACCAATCAGCAGGGTCATCGCTAGCCAGATCCTCTACGCCGGACGC
ATCGTGGCCGGCATCACCGGCGCCACAGGTGCGGTTGCTGGCGCCTATATCGCCGACATCACCGATGGGG
AAGATCGGGCTCGCCACTTCGGGCTCATGAGCGCTTGTTTCGGCGTGGGTATGGTGGCAGGCCCCGTGGC
CGGGGGACTGTTGGGCGCCATCTCCTTGCATGCACCATTCCTTGCGGCGGCGGTGCTCAACGGCCTCAAC
CTACTACTGGGCTGCTTCCTAATGCAGGAGTCGCATAAGGGAGAGCGTCGAATGGTGCACTCTCAGTACA
ATCTGCTCTGATGCCGCATAGTTAAGCCAGCCCCGACACCCGCCAACACCCGCTGACGCGCCCTGACGGG
CTTGTCTGCTCCCGGCATCCGCTTACAGACAAGCTGTGACCGTCTCCGGGAGCTGCATGTGTCAGAGGTT
TTCACCGTCATCACCGAAACGCGCGAGACGAAAGGGCCTCGTGATACGCCTATTTTTATAGGTTAATGTC
ATGATAATAATGGTTTCTTAGACGTCAGGTGGCACTTTTCGGGGAAATGTGCGCGGAACCCCTATTTGTT
TATTTTTCTAAATACATTCAAATATGTATCCGCTCATGAGACAATAACCCTGATAAATGCTTCAATAATA
TTGAAAAAGGAAGAGTATGAGTATTCAACATTTCCGTGTCGCCCTTATTCCCTTTTTTGCGGCATTTTGC
CTTCCTGTTTTTGCTCACCCAGAAACGCTGGTGAAAGTAAAAGATGCTGAAGATCAGTTGGGTGCACGAG
TGGGTTACATCGAACTGGATCTCAACAGCGGTAAGATCCTTGAGAGTTTTCGCCCCGAAGAACGTTTTCC
AATGATGAGCACTTTTAAAGTTCTGCTATGTGGCGCGGTATTATCCCGTATTGACGCCGGGCAAGAGCAA
CTCGGTCGCCGCATACACTATTCTCAGAATGACTTGGTTGAGTACTCACCAGTCACAGAAAAGCATCTTA
CGGATGGCATGACAGTAAGAGAATTATGCAGTGCTGCCATAACCATGAGTGATAACACTGCGGCCAACTT
ACTTCTGACAACGATCGGAGGACCGAAGGAGCTAACCGCTTTTTTGCACAACATGGGGGATCATGTAACT
CGCCTTGATCGTTGGGAACCGGAGCTGAATGAAGCCATACCAAACGACGAGCGTGACACCACGATGCCTG
TAGCAATGGCAACAACGTTGCGCAAACTATTAACTGGCGAACTACTTACTCTAGCTTCCCGGCAACAATT
AATAGACTGGATGGAGGCGGATAAAGTTGCAGGACCACTTCTGCGCTCGGCCCTTCCGGCTGGCTGGTTT
ATTGCTGATAAATCTGGAGCCGGTGAGCGTGGGTCTCGCGGTATCATTGCAGCACTGGGGCCAGATGGTA
AGCCCTCCCGTATCGTAGTTATCTACACGACGGGGAGTCAGGCAACTATGGATGAACGAAATAGACAGAT
CGCTGAGATAGGTGCCTCACTGATTAAGCATTGGTAACTGTCAGACCAAGTTTACTCATATATACTTTAG
ATTGATTTAAAACTTCATTTTTAATTTAAAAGGATCTAGGTGAAGATCCTTTTTGATAATCTCATGACCA
AAATCCCTTAACGTGAGTTTTCGTTCCACTGAGCGTCAGACCCCGTAGAAAAGATCAAAGGATCTTCTTG
AGATCCTTTTTTTCTGCGCGTAATCTGCTGCTTGCAAACAAAAAAACCACCGCTACCAGCGGTGGTTTGT
TTGCCGGATCAAGAGCTACCAACTCTTTTTCCGAAGGTAACTGGCTTCAGCAGAGCGCAGATACCAAATA
CTGTTCTTCTAGTGTAGCCGTAGTTAGGCCACCACTTCAAGAACTCTGTAGCACCGCCTACATACCTCGC
TCTGCTAATCCTGTTACCAGTGGCTGCTGCCAGTGGCGATAAGTCGTGTCTTACCGGGTTGGACTCAAGA
CGATAGTTACCGGATAAGGCGCAGCGGTCGGGCTGAACGGGGGGTTCGTGCACACAGCCCAGCTTGGAGC
GAACGACCTACACCGAACTGAGATACCTACAGCGTGAGCTATGAGAAAGCGCCACGCTTCCCGAAGGGAG
AAAGGCGGACAGGTATCCGGTAAGCGGCAGGGTCGGAACAGGAGAGCGCACGAGGGAGCTTCCAGGGGGA
AACGCCTGGTATCTTTATAGTCCTGTCGGGTTTCGCCACCTCTGACTTGAGCGTCGATTTTTGTGATGCT
CGTCAGGGGGGCGGAGCCTATGGAAAAACGCCAGCAACGCGGCCTTTTTACGGTTCCTGGCCTTTTGCTG
GCCTTTTGCTCACATGTTCTTTCCTGCGTTATCCCCTGATTCTGTGGATAACCGTATTACCGCCTTTGAG
TGAGCTGATACCGCTCGCCGCAGCCGAACGACCGAGCGCAGCGAGTCAGTGAGCGAGGAAGCGGAAGAGC
GCCCAATACGCAAACCGCCTCTCCCCGCGCGTTGGCCGATTCATTAATGCAGCTGTGGAATGTGTGTCAG
TTAGGGTGTGGAAAGTCCCCAGGCTCCCCAGCAGGCAGAAGTATGCAAAGCATGCATCTCAATTAGTCAG
CAACCAGGTGTGGAAAGTCCCCAGGCTCCCCAGCAGGCAGAAGTATGCAAAGCATGCATCTCAATTAGTC
AGCAACCATAGTCCCGCCCCTAACTCCGCCCATCCCGCCCCTAACTCCGCCCAGTTCCGCCCATTCTCCG
CCCCATGGCTGACTAATTTTTTTTATTTATGCAGAGGCCGAGGCCGCCTCGGCCTCTGAGCTATTCCAGA
AGTAGTGAGGAGGCTTTTTTGGAGGCCTAGGCTTTTGCAAAAAGCTTGGACACAAGACAGGCTTGCGAGA
TATGTTTGAGAATACCACTTTATCCCGCGTCAGGGAGAGGCAGTGCGTAAAAAGACGCGGACTCATGTGA
AATACTGGTTTTTAGTGCGCCAGATCTCTATAATCTCGCGCAACCTATTTTCCCCTCGAACACTTTTTAA
GCCGTAGATAAACAGGCTGGGACACTTCACATGAGCGAAAAATACATCGTCACCTGGGACATGTTGCAGA
TCCATGCACGTAAACTCGCAAGCCGACTGATGCCTTCTGAACAATGGAAAGGCATTATTGCCGTAAGCCG
TGGCGGTCTGTACCGGGTGCGTTACTGGCGCGTGAACTGGGTATTCGTCATGTCGATACCGTTTGTATTT
CCAGCTACGATCACGACAACCAGCGCGAGCTTAAAGTGCTGAAACGCGCAGAAGGCGATGGCGAAGGCTT
CATCGTTATTGATGACCTGGTGGATACCGGTGGTACTGCGGTTGCGATTCGTGAAATGTATCCAAAAGCG
CACTTTGTCACCATCTTCGCAAAACCGGCTGGTCGTCCGCTGGTTGATGACTATGTTGTTGATATCCCGC
AAGATACCTGGATTGAACAGCCGTGGGATATGGGCGTCGTATTCGTCCCGCCAATCTCCGGTCGCTAATC
TTTTCAACGCCTGGCACTGCCGGGCGTTGTTCTTTTTAACTTCAGGCGGGTTACAATAGTTTCCAGTAAG
TATTCTGGAGGCTGCATCCATGACACAGGCAAACCTGAGCGAAACCCTGTTCAAACCCCGCTTTAAACAT
CCTGAAACCTCGACGCTAGTCCGCCGCTTTAATCACGGCGCACAACCGCCTGTGCAGTCGGCCCTTGATG
GTAAAACCATCCCTCACTGGTATCGCATGATTAACCGTCTGATGTGGATCTGGCGCGGCATTGACCCACG
CGAAATCCTCGACGTCCAGGCACGTATTGTGATGAGCGATGCCGAACGTACCGACGATGATTTATACGAT
ACGGTGATTGGCTACCGTGGCGGCAACTGGATTTATGAGTGGGCCCCGGATCTTTGTGAAGGAACCTTAC
TTCTGTGGTGTGACATAATTGGACAAACTACCTACAGAGATTTAAAGCTCTAAGGTAAATATAAAATTTT
TAAGTGTATAATGTGTTAAACTACTGATTCTAATTGTTTGTGTATTTTAGATTCCAACCTATGGAACTGA
TGAATGGGAGCAGTGGTGGAATGCCTTTAATGAGGAAAACCTGTTTTGCTCAGAAGAAATGCCATCTAGT
GATGATGAGGCTACTGCTGACTCTCAACATTCTACTCCTCCAAAAAAGAAGAGAAAGGTAGAAGACCCCA
AGGACTTTCCTTCAGAATTGCTAAGTTTTTTGAGTCATGCTGTGTTTAGTAATAGAACTCTTGCTTGCTT
TGCTATTTACACCACAAAGGAAAAAGCTGCACTGCTATACAAGAAAATTATGGAAAAATATTCTGTAACC
TTTATAAGTAGGCATAACAGTTATAATCATAACATACTGTTTTTTCTTACTCCACACAGGCATAGAGTGT
CTGCTATTAATAACTATGCTCAAAAATTGTGTACCTTTAGCTTTTTAATTTGTAAAGGGGTTAATAAGGA
ATATTTGATGTATAGTGCCTTGACTAGAGATCATAATCAGCCATACCACATTTGTAGAGGTTTTACTTGC
TTTAAAAAACCTCCCACACCTCCCCCTGAACCTGAAACATAAAATGAATGCAATTGTTGTTGTTAACTTG
TTTATTGCAGCTTATAATGGTTACAAATAAAGCAATAGCATCACAAATTTCACAAATAAAGCATTTTTTT
CACTGCATTCTAGTTGTGGTTTGTCCAAACTCATCAATGTATCTTATCATGTCTGGATCAACTGGATAAC
TCAAGCTAACCAAAATCATCCCAAACTTCCCACCCCATACCCTATTACCACTGCCAATTACCTGTGGTTT
CA
